>Addgene plasmid #84722 | pVR2-m3 | addgene full sequence | sequence record 167496 | Addgene Assembled Sequence
TCGCGCGTTTCGGTGATGACGGTGAAAACCTCTGACACATGCAGCTCCCGGAGACGGTCACAGCTTGTCT
GTAAGCGGATGCCGGGAGCAGACAAGCCCGTCAGGGCGCGTCAGCGGGTGTTGGCGGGTGTCGGGGCTGG
CTTAACTATGCGGCATCAGAGCAGATTGTACTGAGAGTGCACCATATGCGGTGTGAAATACCGCACAGAT
GCGTAAGGAGAAAATACCGCATCAGGCGCCATTCGCCATTCAGGCTGCGCAACTGTTGGGAAGGGCGATC
GGTGCGGGCCTCTTCGCTATTACGCCAGCTGGCGAAAGGGGGATGTGCTGCAAGGCGATTAAGTTGGGTA
ACGCCAGGGTTTTCCCAGTCACGACGTTGTAAAACGACGGCCAGTGCCAAGCTTGCATGCCTGCAGGTCG
ACTCTAGAGGATCCCAAAACACTTGATACTGTATGAGCATACAGTATAATTGCTTCGGTACCGCTCTGCG
TTCCGTGCGATATGCGGGAGAGGTTCTAGCTACAGCCTCTATAAAAAACTAAGGACGAGCTGTATCCTTG
GATACGGCCTTTTTTATGTTTTTCTAGAGCACCTTCCGAAAAAAGGTGTTTTTTTGCGTGAATTAGCTGT
AGCGATGTCTCTCGCGAATTCGTAATCATGTCATAGCTGTTTCCTGTGTGAAATTGTTATCCGCTCACAA
TTCCACACAACATACGAGCCGGAAGCATAAAGTGTAAAGCCTGGGGTGCCTAATGAGTGAGCTAACTCAC
ATTAATTGCGTTGCGCTCACTGCCCGCTTTCCAGTCGGGAAACCTGTCGTGCCAGCTGCATTAATGAATC
GGCCAACGCGCGGGGAGAGGCGGTTTGCGTATTGGGCGCTCTTCCGCTTCCTCGCTCACTGACTCGCTGC
GCTCGGTCGTTCGGCTGCGGCGAGCGGTATCAGCTCACTCAAAGGCGGTAATACGGTTATCCACAGAATC
AGGGGATAACGCAGGAAAGAACATGTGAGCAAAAGGCCAGCAAAAGGCCAGGAACCGTAAAAAGGCCGCG
TTGCTGGCGTTTTTCCATAGGCTCCGCCCCCCTGACGAGCATCACAAAAATCGACGCTCAAGTCAGAGGT
GGCGAAACCCGACAGGACTATAAAGATACCAGGCGTTTCCCCCTGGAAGCTCCCTCGTGCGCTCTCCTGT
TCCGACCCTGCCGCTTACCGGATACCTGTCCGCCTTTCTCCCTTCGGGAAGCGTGGCGCTTTCTCATAGC
TCACGCTGTAGGTATCTCAGTTCGGTGTAGGTCGTTCGCTCCAAGCTGGGCTGTGTGCACGAACCCCCCG
TTCAGCCCGACCGCTGCGCCTTATCCGGTAACTATCGTCTTGAGTCCAACCCGGTAAGACACGACTTATC
GCCACTGGCAGCAGCCACTGGTAACAGGATTAGCAGAGCGAGGTATGTAGGCGGTGCTACAGAGTTCTTG
AAGTGGTGGCCTAACTACGGCTACACTAGAAGGACAGTATTTGGTATCTGCGCTCTGCTGAAGCCAGTTA
CCTTCGGAAAAAGAGTTGGTAGCTCTTGATCCGGCAAACAAACCACCGCTGGTAGCGGTGGTTTTTTTGT
TTGCAAGCAGCAGATTACGCGCAGAAAAAAAGGATCTCAAGAAGATCCTTTGATCTTTTCTACGGGGTCT
GACGCTCAGTGGAACGAAAACTCACGTTAAGGGATTTTGGTCATGAGATTATCAAAAAGGATCTTCACCT
AGATCCTTTTAAATTAAAAATGAAGTTTTAAATCAATCTAAAGTATATATGAGTAAACTTGGTCTGACAG
TTACCAATGCTTAATCAGTGAGGCACCTATCTCAGCGATCTGTCTATTTCGTTCATCCATAGTTGCCTGA
CTCCCCGTCGTGTAGATAACTACGATACGGGAGGGCTTACCATCTGGCCCCAGTGCTGCAATGATACCGC
GAGACCCACGCTCACCGGCTCCAGATTTATCAGCAATAAACCAGCCAGCCGGAAGGGCCGAGCGCAGAAG
TGGTCCTGCAACTTTATCCGCCTCCATCCAGTCTATTAATTGTTGCCGGGAAGCTAGAGTAAGTAGTTCG
CCAGTTAATAGTTTGCGCAACGTTGTTGCCATTGCTACAGGCATCGTGGTGTCACGCTCGTCGTTTGGTA
TGGCTTCATTCAGCTCCGGTTCCCAACGATCAAGGCGAGTTACATGATCCCCCATGTTGTGCAAAAAAGC
GGTTAGCTCCTTCGGTCCTCCGATCGTTGTCAGAAGTAAGTTGGCCGCAGTGTTATCACTCATGGTTATG
GCAGCACTGCATAATTCTCTTACTGTCATGCCATCCGTAAGATGCTTTTCTGTGACTGGTGAGTACTCAA
CCAAGTCATTCTGAGAATAGTGTATGCGGCGACCGAGTTGCTCTTGCCCGGCGTCAATACGGGATAATAC
CGCGCCACATAGCAGAACTTTAAAAGTGCTCATCATTGGAAAACGTTCTTCGGGGCGAAAACTCTCAAGG
ATCTTACCGCTGTTGAGATCCAGTTCGATGTAACCCACTCGTGCACCCAACTGATCTTCAGCATCTTTTA
CTTTCACCAGCGTTTCTGGGTGAGCAAAAACAGGAAGGCAAAATGCCGCAAAAAAGGGAATAAGGGCGAC
ACGGAAATGTTGAATACTCATACTCTTCCTTTTTCAATATTATTGAAGCATTTATCAGGGTTATTGTCTC
ATGAGCGGATACATATTTGAATGTATTTAGAAAAATAAACAAATAGGGGTTCCGCGCACATTTCCCCGAA
AAGTGCCACCTGACGTCTAAGAAACCATTATTATCATGACATTAACCTATAAAAATAGGCGTATCACGAG
GCCCTTTCGTC
Features (pLannotate 1.2.2; 12 found; start..end, strand, type, name):
    137..236     +  misc_feature   bom (fragment): basis of mobility region from pBR322
    242..396     -  CDS            lacZα (fragment): LacZα fragment of β-galactosidase; lacZ fragment
    399..435     -  misc_feature   MCS (fragment): pUC18/19 multiple cloning site
    598..615     -  promoter       CeU6 promoter (fragment): promoter for the C. elegans R07E5.16 U6 snRNA gene (Dickinson et al., 2013)
    684..700     -  protein_bind   lac operator: The lac repressor binds to the lac operator to inhibit transcription in E. coli. This inhibition can be relieved by adding lactose or isopropyl-β-D-thiogalactopyranoside (IPTG). lac repressor encoded by lacI
    708..738     -  promoter       lac promoter: promoter for the E. coli lac operon
    753..774     -  protein_bind   CAP binding site: CAP binding activates transcription in the presence of cAMP. E. coli catabolite activator protein
    787..879     -  CDS            lacI (fragment): lac repressor; lacI; The lac repressor binds to the lac operator to inhibit transcription in E. coli. This inhibition can be relieved by adding lactose or isopropyl-β-D-thiogalactopyranoside (IPTG).
   1062..1650    -  rep_origin     ori: high-copy-number ColE1/pMB1/pBR322/pUC origin of replication
   1821..2681    -  CDS            AmpR: β-lactamase; bla; confers resistance to ampicillin, carbenicillin, and related antibiotics
   2682..2786    -  promoter       AmpR promoter: bla
   2881..35      +  CDS            rop (fragment) (across the origin): Rop protein, which maintains plasmids at low copy number; rop
