[The description below was written by a language model from this plasmid's Addgene catalogue record and pLannotate feature annotations shown in this document.]
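Description:
pVR2-m3 is a small bacterial plasmid of about 2.9 kb built on the pUC18 cloning backbone. It is propagated in E. coli through the high-copy ColE1/pUC-type origin and selected with ampicillin through the β-lactamase gene and its native promoter. The feature table shows the usual pUC18 landmarks: the lac promoter, lac operator and CAP binding site, a partial multiple cloning site and a truncated lacZα fragment, consistent with an insert cloned into the polylinker region. Short fragments called as bom, rop and lacI are residual backbone sequence. An 18-nt match to a C. elegans U6 promoter lies within the insert region and is most likely a spurious annotation hit, not a functional element.

The payload is not annotated in the feature table but is described in the catalogue fields. It consists of a 42-bp E. coli recA promoter followed by a 163-bp segment made of a stretch lacking adenosines joined to the 5′ UTR of the Bacillus subtilis queC gene, which contains the preQ1 riboswitch. An A-less initial region of this kind is commonly used to halt RNA polymerase by nucleotide omission, allowing synchronized elongation complexes to be formed, although the record does not state this purpose explicitly. This variant differs from the parental pVR2 by a single C-to-G substitution at position 22 of the annotated riboswitch RNA, within the aptamer domain. The associated study concerns how ligand affects the coupling between riboswitch folding and transcriptional pausing. The plasmid therefore probably serves as a transcription template for comparing the mutant aptamer with the wild-type one.
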