Addgene plasmid #84722: pVR2-m3
Purpose: pVR2 but with a C to G mutation in the riboswitch aptamer
Depositing lab: Nils Walter. Depositing organization: University of Michigan. Publication: Ligand Modulates Cross-Coupling between Riboswitch Folding and Transcriptional Pausing. Widom JR, Nedialkov YA, Rai V, Hayes RL, Brooks CL 3rd, Artsimovitch I, Walter NG. Mol Cell. 2018 Nov 1;72(3):541-552.e6. doi: 10.1016/j.molcel.2018.08.046. PubMed 30388413.
Backbone
  Vector backbone: pUC18
  Backbone manufacturer: ThermoFisher Scientific
  Backbone size w/o insert (bp): 2686
  Total vector size (bp): 2882
  Vector type: Bacterial Expression
Growth in bacteria
  Bacterial resistance: Ampicillin, 100 μg/mL
  Growth temperature: 37°C
  Growth strain: DH5alpha
  Copy number: Unknown
Gene/Insert 1
  Gene/Insert name: E. coli RecA promoter
  Species: E. coli
  Insert size (bp): 42
  GenBank ID: NC_000913.3 (2,823,819..2,823,860) NC_000913.3
Gene/Insert 2
  Gene/Insert name: stretch lacking A's followed by 5' UTR of queC gene (alt name: preQ1 riboswitch)
  Species: Bacillus subtilis
  Insert size (bp): 163
  Mutation: C to G mutation at position 22 of annotated "BSU_misc_RNA_22"
  GenBank ID: NC_000964.3 (1,439,265..1,439,415) NC_000964.3
Resource information
  A portion of this plasmid was derived from a plasmid made by: Catherine Eichhorn at the University of Michigan
Terms and licenses: Academic/Nonprofit Terms; Industry Terms: Not Available to Industry
How to cite: pVR2-m3 was a gift from Nils Walter (Addgene plasmid # 84722 ; http://n2t.net/addgene:84722 ; RRID:Addgene_84722)
