>Addgene plasmid #84722 | pVR2-m3 | addgene partial sequence | sequence record 167493 | M13pUC-Fwd 5'-CCCAGTCACGACGTTGTAAAACG-3'
TTGCATGCCTGCAGGTCGACTCTAGAGGATCCCAAAACACTTGATACTGTATGAGCATACAGTATAATTG
CTTCGGTACCGCTCTGCGTTCCGTGCGATATGCGGGAGAGGTTCTAGCTACAGCCTCTATAAAAAACTAA
GGACGAGCTGTATCCTTGGATACGGCCTTTTTTATGTTTTTCTAGAGCACCTTCCGAAAAAAGGTGTTTT
TTTGCGTGAATTAGCTGTAGCGATGTCTCTCGCGAATTCGTAATCATGTCATAGCTGTTTCCTGTGTGAA
ATTGTTATCCGCTCACAATTCCACACAACATACGAGCCGGAAGCATAAAGTGTAAAGCCTGGGGTGCCTA
ATGAGTGAGCTAACTCACATTAATTGCGTTGCGCTCACTGCCCGCTTTCCAGTCGGGAAACCTGTCGTGC
CAGCTGCATTAATGAATCGGCCAACGCGCGGGGAGAGGCGGTTTGCGTATTGGGCGCTCTTCCGCTTCCT
CGCTCACTGACTCGCTGCGCTCGGTCGTTCGGCTGCGGCGAGCGGTATCAGCTCACTCAAAGGCGGTAAT
ACGGTTATCCACAGAATCAGGGGATAACGCAGGAAAGAACATGTGAGCAAAAGGCCAGCAAAAGGCCAGG
AACCGTAAAAAGGCCGCGTTGCTGGCGTTTTTCCATAGGCTCCGCCCCCCTGACGAGCATCACAAAAATC
GACGCTCAAGTCAGAGGTGGCGAAACCCGACAGGACTATAAAGATACCAGGCGTTTCCCCCTGGAAGCTC
CCTCGTGCGCTCTCCTGTTCCGACCCTGCCGCTTACCGGATACCTGTCCGCCTTTCTCCCTTCGGGAAGC
GTGGCGCTTTCTCATAGCTCACGCTGTAGGTATCTCAGTTCGGTGTAGGTCGTTCGCTCCAAGCTGGGCT
GTGTGCACGAACCCCCCGTTCAGCCCGACCGCTGCGCCTTATCCGGTAACTATCGTCTTGAGTCCAACCC
GGTAAGACACGACTTATCGCCACTGGCAGCAGC
