>Addgene plasmid #84722 | pVR2-m3 | addgene partial sequence | sequence record 167495 | Tac-promoter 5'-GAGCGGATAACAATTTCACACAGG-3'
TTACGAATTCGCGAGAGACATCGCTACAGCTAATTCACGCAAAAAAACACCTTTTTTCGGAAGGTGCTCT
AGAAAAACATAAAAAAGGCCGTATCCAAGGATACAGCTCGTCCTTAGTTTTTTATAGAGGCTGTAGCTAG
AACCTCTCCCGCATATCGCACGGAACGCAGAGCGGTACCGAAGCAATTATACTGTATGCTCATACAGTAT
CAAGTGTTTTGGGATCCTCTAGAGTCGACCTGCAGGCATGCAAGCTTGGCACTGGCCGTCGTTTTACAAC
GTCGTGACTGGGAAAACCCTGGCGTTACCCAACTTAATCGCCTTGCAGCACATCCCCCTTTCGCCAGCTG
GCGTAATAGCGAAGAGGCCCGCACCGATCGCCCTTCCCAACAGTTGCGCAGCCTGAATGGCGAATGGCGC
CTGATGCGGTATTTTCTCCTTACGCATCTGTGCGGTATTTCACACCGCATATGGTGCACTCTCAGTACAA
TCTGCTCTGATGCCGCATAGTTAAGCCAGCCCCGACACCCGCCAACACCCGCTGACGCGCCCTGACGGGC
TTGTCTGCTCCCGGCATCCGCTTACAGACAAGCTGTGACCGTCTCCGGGAGCTGCATGTGTCAGAGGTTT
TCACCGTCATCACCGAAACGCGCGAGACGAAAGGGCCTCGTGATACGCCTATTTTTATAGGTTAATGTCA
TGATAATAATGGTTTCTTAGACGTCAGGTGGCACTTTTCGGGGAAATGTGCGCGGAACCCCTATTTGTTT
ATTTTTCTAAATACATTCAAATATGTATCCGCTCATGAGACAATAACCCTGATAAATGCTTCAATAATAT
TGAAAAAGGAAGAGTATGAGTATTCAACATTTCCGTGTCGCCCTTATTCCCTTTTTTGCGGCATTTTGCC
TTCCTGTTTTTGCTCACCCAGAAACGCTGGTGAAAGTAAAAGATGCTGAAGATCAGTTGGG
